Addgene plasmid #207120: Ce iPGM-C-HiBiT
Purpose: Bacterially expressed iPGM-HiBiT for Ni-NTA purification
Depositing lab: James Inglese. Depositing organization: National Center for Advancing Translational Sciences (NCATS). Publication: A general assay platform to study protein pharmacology using ligand-dependent structural dynamics. Ciulla DA, Dranchak PK, Aitha M, van Neer RHP, Shah D, Tharakan R, Wilson KM, Wang Y, Braisted JC, Inglese J. Nat Commun. 2025 May 10;16(1):4342. doi: 10.1038/s41467-025-59658-6. PubMed 40346061.
Backbone
  Vector backbone: pET21a (+)
  Backbone manufacturer: EMD Biosciences (Novagen)
  Backbone size w/o insert (bp): 5443
  Total vector size (bp): 7119
  Vector type: Bacterial Expression
Growth in bacteria
  Bacterial resistance: Ampicillin, 100 μg/mL
  Growth temperature: 37°C
  Growth strain: DH5alpha
  Growth instructions: None
  Copy number: High Copy
Gene/Insert
  Gene/Insert name: C. elegans-iPGM HiBIT His10 (alt names: Ce iPGM-HiBiT-10xHis; ipgm-1)
  Species: C. elegans (nematode)
  Insert size (bp): 1737
  Mutation: Codon optmization for expression in BL21DE3
  GenBank ID: NP_491896.1
  Entrez Gene: ipgm-1 (a.k.a. CELE_F57B10.3)
  Promoter: T7 Promotor
  Tag / fusion protein: HiBiT Tag (C terminal on insert); Thrombin cleavage site + 10x His Tag (C terminal on insert)
  Cloning method: Restriction Enzyme; 5′ cloning site BamH1 (unknown if destroyed); 3′ cloning site Hind3 (unknown if destroyed)
  Sequencing primers: 5′ T7 promotor primer #69348-3; 3′ T7 terminator primer #69337-3
Resource information
  A portion of this plasmid was derived from a plasmid made by: Ce-iPGM-10xHis_pET21a+ was provided by New England Biolabs and reported in a. Yu H, Dranchak P, Li Z, MacArthur R, Munson MS, Mehzabeen, N, Baird NJ, Battaile KP, Ross D, Lovell S, Carlow CKS, Suga H, Inglese J (2017) Macrocycle peptides delineate locked-open inhibition mechanism for microorganism phosphoglycerate mutases. Nat. Commun., 8: 14932, DOI .org/10.1038/ncomms14932
Terms and licenses: Academic/Nonprofit Terms; Industry Terms: Not Available to Industry
How to cite: Ce iPGM-C-HiBiT was a gift from James Inglese (Addgene plasmid # 207120 ; http://n2t.net/addgene:207120 ; RRID:Addgene_207120)
