[The description below was written by a language model from this plasmid's Addgene catalogue record and pLannotate feature annotations shown in this document.]
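Description:
Ce iPGM-C-HiBiT is a bacterial expression plasmid built on the pET21a(+) backbone for producing a tagged form of the Caenorhabditis elegans cofactor-independent phosphoglycerate mutase (ipgm-1), the enzyme that interconverts 2- and 3-phosphoglycerate. The backbone carries a ColE1/pMB1-type origin together with the bom site and rop gene, an f1 phage origin, and a β-lactamase gene under its own promoter for ampicillin selection. The catalogue lists it as high copy, although rop is normally associated with reduced copy number. Short tetracycline-resistance fragments flanking the lacI cassette are non-functional pBR322 remnants.

The insert, codon-optimised for expression in BL21(DE3) and cloned between BamHI and HindIII sites, sits downstream of a T7 promoter, a lac operator and the T7 gene 10 ribosome binding site, and is followed by the T7 terminator. A plasmid-borne lacI gene supplies repressor, so expression depends on T7 RNA polymerase from the host and is inducible with IPTG. According to the catalogue entry, the enzyme is fused at its C terminus to a HiBiT tag, the small peptide that complements a larger luciferase fragment to give luminescence, followed by a thrombin cleavage site and a 10xHis tag. The automated annotation detects only the ipgm-1 coding sequence and a partial polyhistidine match; HiBiT and the thrombin site are not annotated, and a short "SET1" hit near the terminator is probably a backbone-derived fragment.

The sequenced record is 7,061 nt, slightly shorter than the listed 7,119 bp. The stated purpose is bacterial production of iPGM-HiBiT for Ni-NTA purification. The construct derives from an earlier Ce-iPGM-10xHis pET21a(+) plasmid.
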