Features (pLannotate 1.2.2; 19 found; start..end, strand, type, name):
     12..440     +  rep_origin     f1 ori (sequence partly withheld): f1 bacteriophage origin of replication; arrow indicates direction of (+) strand synthesis
    493..597     +  promoter       AmpR promoter: bla
    598..1458    +  CDS            AmpR: β-lactamase; bla; confers resistance to ampicillin, carbenicillin, and related antibiotics
   1629..2217    +  rep_origin     ori: high-copy-number ColE1/pMB1/pBR322/pUC origin of replication
   2403..2542    -  misc_feature   bom: basis of mobility region from pBR322
   2644..2835    -  CDS            rop: Rop protein, which maintains plasmids at low copy number; rop
   2852..3232    +  CDS            YPB1_ECOLX: Protein predicted: Swiss-Prot protein existence level 4. From Escherichia coli.
   3304..3595    -  CDS            TcR (fragment): tetracycline efflux protein; tet; confers resistance to tetracycline
   3610..3631    -  protein_bind   CAP binding site: CAP binding activates transcription in the presence of cAMP. E. coli catabolite activator protein
   3644..4726    -  CDS            lacI: lac repressor; lacI; The lac repressor binds to the lac operator to inhibit transcription in E. coli. This inhibition can be relieved by adding lactose or isopropyl-β-D-thiogalactopyranoside (IPTG).
   4727..4804    -  promoter       lacI promoter: lacI
   4812..5091    -  CDS            TcR (fragment): tetracycline efflux protein; tet; confers resistance to tetracycline
   5113..5131    +  promoter       T7 promoter: promoter for bacteriophage T7 RNA polymerase
   5132..5156    +  protein_bind   lac operator: The lac repressor binds to the lac operator to inhibit transcription in E. coli. This inhibition can be relieved by adding lactose or isopropyl-β-D-thiogalactopyranoside (IPTG). lac repressor encoded by lacI
   5171..5193    +  RBS            RBS: efficient ribosome binding site from bacteriophage T7 gene 10 (Olins and Rangwala, 1989)
   5222..6805    +  CDS            ipgm-1: GPMI_CAEEL - Experimental evidence at protein level: Swiss-Prot protein existence level 1. Catalyzes the interconversion of 2-phosphoglycerate and 3- phosphoglycerate. From Caenorhabditis elegans.
   6893..6912    +  CDS            9xHis (fragment): 9xHis affinity tag
   6932..6981    +  CDS            SET1 (fragment): solubility-enhancement tag derived from T7 phage gene 10B
   6989..7036    +  terminator     T7 terminator: transcription terminator for bacteriophage T7 RNA polymerase
>Addgene plasmid #207120 | Ce iPGM-C-HiBiT | addgene full sequence | sequence record 417169 | Addgene NGS Result
TGGCGAATGGG
[124 nt withheld, positions 12-135]
C
[91 nt withheld, positions 137-227]
A
[49 nt withheld, positions 229-277]
CCTTTGACGTTGGAGTCCACGTTCTTT
[37 nt withheld, positions 305-341]
ACCCTATCTCGGTCTATTCTTTTGATTTATAAGGGATTTTGCCGATTTCGGCCTATTGGTTAAAAAATGA
GCTGATTTAACAAAAATTTAACGCGAATTTTAACAAAATATTAACGCTTACAATTTAGGTGGCACTTTTC
GGGGAAATGTGCGCGGAACCCCTATTTGTTTATTTTTCTAAATACATTCAAATATGTATCCGCTCATGAG
ACAATAACCCTGATAAATGCTTCAATAATATTGAAAAAGGAAGAGTATGAGTATTCAACATTTCCGTGTC
GCCCTTATTCCCTTTTTTGCGGCATTTTGCCTTCCTGTTTTTGCTCACCCAGAAACGCTGGTGAAAGTAA
AAGATGCTGAAGATCAGTTGGGTGCACGAGTGGGTTACATCGAACTGGATCTCAACAGCGGTAAGATCCT
TGAGAGTTTTCGCCCCGAAGAACGTTTTCCAATGATGAGCACTTTTAAAGTTCTGCTATGTGGCGCGGTA
TTATCCCGTATTGACGCCGGGCAAGAGCAACTCGGTCGCCGCATACACTATTCTCAGAATGACTTGGTTG
AGTACTCACCAGTCACAGAAAAGCATCTTACGGATGGCATGACAGTAAGAGAATTATGCAGTGCTGCCAT
AACCATGAGTGATAACACTGCGGCCAACTTACTTCTGACAACGATCGGAGGACCGAAGGAGCTAACCGCT
TTTTTGCACAACATGGGGGATCATGTAACTCGCCTTGATCGTTGGGAACCGGAGCTGAATGAAGCCATAC
CAAACGACGAGCGTGACACCACGATGCCTGCAGCAATGGCAACAACGTTGCGCAAACTATTAACTGGCGA
ACTACTTACTCTAGCTTCCCGGCAACAATTAATAGACTGGATGGAGGCGGATAAAGTTGCAGGACCACTT
CTGCGCTCGGCCCTTCCGGCTGGCTGGTTTATTGCTGATAAATCTGGAGCCGGTGAGCGTGGGTCTCGCG
GTATCATTGCAGCACTGGGGCCAGATGGTAAGCCCTCCCGTATCGTAGTTATCTACACGACGGGGAGTCA
GGCAACTATGGATGAACGAAATAGACAGATCGCTGAGATAGGTGCCTCACTGATTAAGCATTGGTAACTG
TCAGACCAAGTTTACTCATATATACTTTAGATTGATTTAAAACTTCATTTTTAATTTAAAAGGATCTAGG
TGAAGATCCTTTTTGATAATCTCATGACCAAAATCCCTTAACGTGAGTTTTCGTTCCACTGAGCGTCAGA
CCCCGTAGAAAAGATCAAAGGATCTTCTTGAGATCCTTTTTTTCTGCGCGTAATCTGCTGCTTGCAAACA
AAAAAACCACCGCTACCAGCGGTGGTTTGTTTGCCGGATCAAGAGCTACCAACTCTTTTTCCGAAGGTAA
CTGGCTTCAGCAGAGCGCAGATACCAAATACTGTCCTTCTAGTGTAGCCGTAGTTAGGCCACCACTTCAA
GAACTCTGTAGCACCGCCTACATACCTCGCTCTGCTAATCCTGTTACCAGTGGCTGCTGCCAGTGGCGAT
AAGTCGTGTCTTACCGGGTTGGACTCAAGACGATAGTTACCGGATAAGGCGCAGCGGTCGGGCTGAACGG
GGGGTTCGTGCACACAGCCCAGCTTGGAGCGAACGACCTACACCGAACTGAGATACCTACAGCGTGAGCT
ATGAGAAAGCGCCACGCTTCCCGAAGGGAGAAAGGCGGACAGGTATCCGGTAAGCGGCAGGGTCGGAACA
GGAGAGCGCACGAGGGAGCTTCCAGGGGGAAACGCCTGGTATCTTTATAGTCCTGTCGGGTTTCGCCACC
TCTGACTTGAGCGTCGATTTTTGTGATGCTCGTCAGGGGGGCGGAGCCTATGGAAAAACGCCAGCAACGC
GGCCTTTTTACGGTTCCTGGCCTTTTGCTGGCCTTTTGCTCACATGTTCTTTCCTGCGTTATCCCCTGAT
TCTGTGGATAACCGTATTACCGCCTTTGAGTGAGCTGATACCGCTCGCCGCAGCCGAACGACCGAGCGCA
GCGAGTCAGTGAGCGAGGAAGCGGAAGAGCGCCTGATGCGGTATTTTCTCCTTACGCATCTGTGCGGTAT
TTCACACCGCAATGGTGCACTCTCAGTACAATCTGCTCTGATGCCGCATAGTTAAGCCAGTATACACTCC
GCTATCGCTACGTGACTGGGTCATGGCTGCGCCCCGACACCCGCCAACACCCGCTGACGCGCCCTGACGG
GCTTGTCTGCTCCCGGCATCCGCTTACAGACAAGCTGTGACCGTCTCCGGGAGCTGCATGTGTCAGAGGT
TTTCACCGTCATCACCGAAACGCGCGAGGCAGCTGCGGTAAAGCTCATCAGCGTGGTCGTGAAGCGATTC
ACAGATGTCTGCCTGTTCATCCGCGTCCAGCTCGTTGAGTTTCTCCAGAAGCGTTAATGTCTGGCTTCTG
ATAAAGCGGGCCATGTTAAGGGCGGTTTTTTCCTGTTTGGTCACTGATGCCTCCGTGTAAGGGGGATTTC
TGTTCATGGGGGTAATGATACCGATGAAACGAGAGAGGATGCTCACGATACGGGTTACTGATGATGAACA
TGCCCGGTTACTGGAACGTTGTGAGGGTAAACAACTGGCGGTATGGATGCGGCGGGACCAGAGAAAAATC
ACTCAGGGTCAATGCCAGCGCTTCGTTAATACAGATGTAGGTGTTCCACAGGGTAGCCAGCAGCATCCTG
CGATGCAGATCCGGAACATAATGGTGCAGGGCGCTGACTTCCGCGTTTCCAGACTTTACGAAACACGGAA
ACCGAAGACCATTCATGTTGTTGCTCAGGTCGCAGACGTTTTGCAGCAGCAGTCGCTTCACGTTCGCTCG
CGTATCGGTGATTCATTCTGCTAACCAGTAAGGCAACCCCGCCAGCCTAGCCGGGTCCTCAACGACAGGA
GCACGATCATGCGCACCCGTGGGGCCGCCATGCCGGCGATAATGGCCTGCTTCTCGCCGAAACGTTTGGT
GGCGGGACCAGTGACGAAGGCTTGAGCGAGGGCGTGCAAGATTCCGAATACCGCAAGCGACAGGCCGATC
ATCGTCGCGCTCCAGCGAAAGCGGTCCTCGCCGAAAATGACCCAGAGCGCTGCCGGCACCTGTCCTACGA
GTTGCATGATAAAGAAGACAGTCATAAGTGCGGCGACGATAGTCATGCCCCGCGCCCACCGGAAGGAGCT
GACTGGGTTGAAGGCTCTCAAGGGCATCGGTCGAGATCCCGGTGCCTAATGAGTGAGCTAACTTACATTA
ATTGCGTTGCGCTCACTGCCCGCTTTCCAGTCGGGAAACCTGTCGTGCCAGCTGCATTAATGAATCGGCC
AACGCGCGGGGAGAGGCGGTTTGCGTATTGGGCGCCAGGGTGGTTTTTCTTTTCACCAGTGAGACGGGCA
ACAGCTGATTGCCCTTCACCGCCTGGCCCTGAGAGAGTTGCAGCAAGCGGTCCACGCTGGTTTGCCCCAG
CAGGCGAAAATCCTGTTTGATGGTGGTTAACGGCGGGATATAACATGAGCTGTCTTCGGTATCGTCGTAT
CCCACTACCGAGATATCCGCACCAACGCGCAGCCCGGACTCGGTAATGGCGCGCATTGCGCCCAGCGCCA
TCTGATCGTTGGCAACCAGCATCGCAGTGGGAACGATGCCCTCATTCAGCATTTGCATGGTTTGTTGAAA
ACCGGACATGGCACTCCAGTCGCCTTCCCGTTCCGCTATCGGCTGAATTTGATTGCGAGTGAGATATTTA
TGCCAGCCAGCCAGACGCAGACGCGCCGAGACAGAACTTAATGGGCCCGCTAACAGCGCGATTTGCTGGT
GACCCAATGCGACCAGATGCTCCACGCCCAGTCGCGTACCGTCTTCATGGGAGAAAATAATACTGTTGAT
GGGTGTCTGGTCAGAGACATCAAGAAATAACGCCGGAACATTAGTGCAGGCAGCTTCCACAGCAATGGCA
TCCTGGTCATCCAGCGGATAGTTAATGATCAGCCCACTGACGCGTTGCGCGAGAAGATTGTGCACCGCCG
CTTTACAGGCTTCGACGCCGCTTCGTTCTACCATCGACACCACCACGCTGGCACCCAGTTGATCGGCGCG
AGATTTAATCGCCGCGACAATTTGCGACGGCGCGTGCAGGGCCAGACTGGAGGTGGCAACGCCAATCAGC
AACGACTGTTTGCCCGCCAGTTGTTGTGCCACGCGGTTGGGAATGTAATTCAGCTCCGCCATCGCCGCTT
CCACTTTTTCCCGCGTTTTCGCAGAAACGTGGCTGGCCTGGTTCACCACGCGGGAAACGGTCTGATAAGA
GACACCGGCATACTCTGCGACATCGTATAACGTTACTGGTTTCACATTCACCACCCTGAATTGACTCTCT
TCCGGGCGCTATCATGCCATACCGCGAAAGGTTTTGCGCCATTCGATGGTGTCCGGGATCTCGACGCTCT
CCCTTATGCGACTCCTGCATTAGGAAGCAGCCCAGTAGTAGGTTGAGGCCGTTGAGCACCGCCGCCGCAA
GGAATGGTGCATGCAAGGAGATGGCGCCCAACAGTCCCCCGGCCACGGGGCCTGCCACCATACCCACGCC
GAAACAAGCGCTCATGAGCCCGAAGTGGCGAGCCCGATCTTCCCCATCGGTGATGTCGGCGATATAGGCG
CCAGCAACCGCACCTGTGGCGCCGGTGATGCCGGCCACGATGCGTCCGGCGTAGAGGATCGAGATCTCGA
TCCCGCGAAATTAATACGACTCACTATAGGGGAATTGTGAGCGGATAACAATTCCCCTCTAGAAATAATT
TTGTTTAACTTTAAGAAGGAGATATACATATGGCTAGCATGACTGGTGGACAGCAAATGGGTCGCGGATC
CATGGCGATGGCAAATAACAGTTCGGTGGCCAATAAGGTCTGTCTCATCGTTATTGATGGATGGGGAGTT
TCTGAAGATCCTTACGGTAACGCTATTCTCAACGCACAGACACCAGTTATGGACAAGCTGTGTTCGGGCA
ATTGGGCTCAAATTGAGGCACATGGTCTTCATGTTGGTCTCCCAGAAGGATTGATGGGAAATTCGGAAGT
CGGACATTTGAACATCGGAGCCGGACGTGTTATCTATCAAGACATTGTTCGTATTAATCTGGCAGTCAAG
AACAACAAATTTGTGACTAATGAGAGCTTGGTGGATGCTTGCGATCGTGCTAAAAACGGAAATGGACGTC
TTCATCTGGCCGGACTTGTTTCTGACGGAGGTGTTCATTCTCATATTGATCACATGTTTGCTTTGGTTAA
GGCCATCAAAGAGCTCGGAGTTCCAGAACTTTACCTTCATTTCTACGGAGATGGTCGTGATACTTCTCCA
AACAGTGGAGTTGGATTCCTTGAACAAACCCTCGAGTTCTTGGAGAAAACTACTGGATATGGAAAACTAG
CTACTGTAGTTGGCCGCTACTATGCTATGGATCGCGATAACAGATGGGAGCGTATCAATGTTGCATACGA
GGCAATGATTGGAGGTGTTGGAGAGACTTCCGATGAGGCTGGGGTTGTTGAAGTTGTTCGCAAGCGTTAC
GCTGCTGATGAAACAGACGAATTCTTGAAGCCAATCATTCTTCAAGGAGAGAAAGGACGTGTTCAAAATG
ACGATACAATCATCTTCTTCGACTACCGTGCTGATCGTATGCGTGAGATTTCTGCAGCAATGGGAATGGA
TCGTTACAAGGATTGCAATTCGAAGTTAGCTCATCCATCAAATCTTCAAGTATATGGAATGACTCAATAC
AAAGCCGAGTTCCCATTCAAATCGCTGTTCCCGCCAGCATCGAACAAAAATGTATTGGCTGAGTGGCTCG
CCGAGCAAAAAGTTTCGCAATTTCATTGTGCGGAAACCGAAAAATACGCTCACGTTACATTTTTCTTCAA
TGGAGGACTTGAAAAACAATTTGAGGGAGAAGAAAGGTGTTTAGTGCCCAGTCCAAAGGTCGCAACTTAC
GATCTTCAACCAGAAATGTCTGCGGCCGGCGTTGCTGACAAAATGATTGAACAACTCGAGGCTGGAACTC
ATCCATTCATTATGTGCAACTTTGCTCCACCAGATATGGTCGGGCATACGGGAGTCTATGAAGCTGCTGT
CAAGGCCTGTGAAGCTACTGATATCGCAATCGGAAGAATCTATGAAGCAACTCAAAAGCACGGATACTCA
CTTATGGTTACTGCTGATCACGGAAATGCTGAAAAGATGAAGGCTCCAGATGGTGGAAAACACACTGCTC
ACACATGTTACCGTGTTCCACTCACTTTGAGCCATCCAGGATTCAAATTTGTCGATCCAGCCGACCGTCA
TCCGGCCCTTTGTGATGTTGCTCCAACAGTTCTCGCTATTATGGGACTCCCTCAACCAGCTGAAATGACT
GGGGTCTCGATTGTTCAGAAGATCAAGCTTGTGAGCGGCTGGCGGCTGTTCAAGAAGATTAGCTTAGTGC
CTCGCGGAAGCGCTGCAGGGAAGCTTGCGGCCGCACTCGAGCACCACCACCACCACCACCATCATCATCA
TTGAGATCCGGCTGCTAACAAAGCCCGAAAGGAAGCTGAGTTGGCTGCTGCCACCGCTGAGCAATAACTA
GCATAACCCCTTGGGGCCTCTAAACGGGTCTTGAGGGGTTTTTTGCTGAAAGGAGGAACTATATCCGGAT
